>Addgene plasmid #120824 | pcDNA3.2/NS1 | depositor full sequence | sequence record 229595 | pcDNA3.2/NS1 sequence 6594 bps
GACGGATCGGGAGATCTCCCGATCCCCTATGGTCGACTCTCAGTACAATCTGCTCTGATGCCGCATAGTT
AAGCCAGTATCTGCTCCCTGCTTGTGTGTTGGAGGTCGCTGAGTAGTGCGCGAGCAAAATTTAAGCTACA
ACAAGGCAAGGCTTGACCGACAATTGCATGAAGAATCTGCTTAGGGTTAGGCGTTTTGCGCTGCTTCGCG
ATGTACGGGCCAGATATACGCGTTGACATTGATTATTGACTAGTTATTAATAGTAATCAATTACGGGGTC
ATTAGTTCATAGCCCATATATGGAGTTCCGCGTTACATAACTTACGGTAAATGGCCCGCCTGGCTGACCG
CCCAACGACCCCCGCCCATTGACGTCAATAATGACGTATGTTCCCATAGTAACGCCAATAGGGACTTTCC
ATTGACGTCAATGGGTGGACTATTTACGGTAAACTGCCCACTTGGCAGTACATCAAGTGTATCATATGCC
AAGTACGCCCCCTATTGACGTCAATGACGGTAAATGGCCCGCCTGGCATTATGCCCAGTACATGACCTTA
TGGGACTTTCCTACTTGGCAGTACATCTACGTATTAGTCATCGCTATTACCATGGTGATGCGGTTTTGGC
AGTACATCAATGGGCGTGGATAGCGGTTTGACTCACGGGGATTTCCAAGTCTCCACCCCATTGACGTCAA
TGGGAGTTTGTTTTGGCACCAAAATCAACGGGACTTTCCAAAATGTCGTAACAACTCCGCCCCATTGACG
CAAATGGGCGGTAGGCGTGTACGGTGGGAGGTCTATATAAGCAGAGCTCTCTGGCTAACTAGAGAACCCA
CTGCTTACTGGCTTATCGAAATTAATACGACTCACTATAGGGAGACCCAAGCTGGCTAGTTAAGCTATCA
ACAAGTTTGTACAAAAAAGCAGGCTCCGAATTCGCCCTTAGGAGGACAGCTATGGATGTGGGGTGCTCGG
TGGACTTCTCAAAGAAGGAGACGAGATGCGGTACAGGGGTGTTCGTCTATAACGACGTTGAAGCCTGGAG
GGACAGGTACAAGTACCATCCTGACTCCCCCCGTAGATTGGCAGCAGCAGTCAAGCAAGCCTGGGAAGAT
GGTATCTGCGGGATCTCCTCTGTTTCAAGAATGGAGAACATCATGTGGAGATCAGTAGAAGGGGAGCTCA
ACGCAATCTTGGAAGAGAATGGAGTTCAACTGACGGTCGTTGTGGGATCTGTAAAAAACCCCATGTGGAG
AGGTCCACAGAGATTGCCCGTGCCTGTGAACGAGCTGCCCCACGGCTGGAAGGCTTGGGGGAAATCGTAC
TTCGTCAGAGCAGCAAAGACAAATAACAGCTTTGTCGTGGATGGTGACACACTGAAGGAATGCCCACTCG
AACATAGAGCATGGAACAGCTTTCTTGTGGAGGATCATGGGTTCGGGGTATTTCACACTAGTGTCTGGCT
CAAGGTTAGAGAAGATTATTCATTAGAGTGTGATCCAGCCGTTATTGGAACAGCTGTTAAGGGGAAGGAG
GCTGTACACAGTGATCTAGGCTACTGGATTGAGAGTGAGAAGAATGACACATGGAGGCTGAAGAGGGCCC
ATCTAATCGAGATGAAAACATGTGAATGGCCAAAGTCCCACACATTGTGGGCAGATGGAATAGAAGAGAG
TGATCTGATCATTCCCAAGTCTTTAGCTGGGCCACTCAGCCATCACAATACCAGAGAGGGCTACAGGACC
CAAATGAAAGGGCCATGGCACAGTGAAGAGCTTGAAATTCGGTTTGAGGAATGCCCGGGCACTAAGGTCC
ACGTGGAGGAAACATGTGGAACAAGAGGACCATCTCTGAGATCAACCACTGCAAGCGGAAGGGTGATCGA
GGAATGGTGCTGCAGGGAGTGCACAATGCCCCCACTGTCGTTCCGGGCTAAAGATGGCTGTTGGTATGGA
ATGGAGATAAGGCCCAGGAAAGAACCAGAAAGCAACTTAGTAAGGTCAGTGGTGACTGCAAAGGGCGAAT
TCGACCCAGCTTTCTTGTACAAAGTGGTTGATCTAGAGGGCCCGCGGTTCGAAGGTAAGCCTATCCCTAA
CCCTCTCCTCGGTCTCGATTCTACGCGTACCGGTTAGTAATGAGTTTAAACGGGGGAGGCTAACTGAAAC
ACGGAAGGAGACAATACCGGAAGGAACCCGCGCTATGACGGCAATAAAAAGACAGAATAAAACGCACGGG
TGTTGGGTCGTTTGTTCATAAACGCGGGGTTCGGTCCCAGGGCTGGCACTCTGTCGATACCCCACCGAGA
CCCCATTGGGGCCAATACGCCCGCGTTTCTTCCTTTTCCCCACCCCACCCCCCAAGTTCGGGTGAAGGCC
CAGGGCTCGCAGCCAACGTCGGGGCGGCAGGCCCTGCCATAGCAGATCTGCGCAGCTGGGGCTCTAGGGG
GTATCCCC
[124 nt withheld, positions 2459-2582]
C
[32 nt withheld, positions 2584-2615]
CA
[57 nt withheld, positions 2618-2674]
A
[49 nt withheld, positions 2676-2724]
CCTTTGACGTTGGAGTCCACGTTCTTT
[37 nt withheld, positions 2752-2788]
ACCCTATCTCGGTCTATTCTTTTGATTTATAAGGGATTTTGGGGATTTCGGCCTATTGGTTAAAAAATGA
GCTGATTTAACAAAAATTTAACGCGAATTAATTCTGTGGAATGTGTGTCAGTTAGGGTGTGGAAAGTCCC
CAGGCTCCCCAGCAGGCAGAAGTATGCAAAGCATGCATCTCAATTAGTCAGCAACCAGGTGTGGAAAGTC
CCCAGGCTCCCCAGCAGGCAGAAGTATGCAAAGCATGCATCTCAATTAGTCAGCAACCATAGTCCCGCCC
CTAACTCCGCCCATCCCGCCCCTAACTCCGCCCAGTTCCGCCCATTCTCCGCCCCATGGCTGACTAATTT
TTTTTATTTATGCAGAGGCCGAGGCCGCCTCTGCCTCTGAGCTATTCCAGAAGTAGTGAGGAGGCTTTTT
TGGAGGCCTAGGCTTTTGCAAAAAGCTCCCGGGAGCTTGTATATCCATTTTCGGATCTGATCAAGAGACA
GGATGAGGATCGTTTCGCATGATTGAACAAGATGGATTGCACGCAGGTTCTCCGGCCGCTTGGGTGGAGA
GGCTATTCGGCTATGACTGGGCACAACAGACAATCGGCTGCTCTGATGCCGCCGTGTTCCGGCTGTCAGC
GCAGGGGCGCCCGGTTCTTTTTGTCAAGACCGACCTGTCCGGTGCCCTGAATGAACTGCAGGACGAGGCA
GCGCGGCTATCGTGGCTGGCCACGACGGGCGTTCCTTGCGCAGCTGTGCTCGACGTTGTCACTGAAGCGG
GAAGGGACTGGCTGCTATTGGGCGAAGTGCCGGGGCAGGATCTCCTGTCATCTCACCTTGCTCCTGCCGA
GAAAGTATCCATCATGGCTGATGCAATGCGGCGGCTGCATACGCTTGATCCGGCTACCTGCCCATTCGAC
CACCAAGCGAAACATCGCATCGAGCGAGCACGTACTCGGATGGAAGCCGGTCTTGTCGATCAGGATGATC
TGGACGAAGAGCATCAGGGGCTCGCGCCAGCCGAACTGTTCGCCAGGCTCAAGGCGCGCATGCCCGACGG
CGAGGATCTCGTCGTGACCCATGGCGATGCCTGCTTGCCGAATATCATGGTGGAAAATGGCCGCTTTTCT
GGATTCATCGACTGTGGCCGGCTGGGTGTGGCGGACCGCTATCAGGACATAGCGTTGGCTACCCGTGATA
TTGCTGAAGAGCTTGGCGGCGAATGGGCTGACCGCTTCCTCGTGCTTTACGGTATCGCCGCTCCCGATTC
GCAGCGCATCGCCTTCTATCGCCTTCTTGACGAGTTCTTCTGAGCGGGACTCTGGGGTTCGCGAAATGAC
CGACCAAGCGACGCCCAACCTGCCATCACGAGATTTCGATTCCACCGCCGCCTTCTATGAAAGGTTGGGC
TTCGGAATCGTTTTCCGGGACGCCGGCTGGATGATCCTCCAGCGCGGGGATCTCATGCTGGAGTTCTTCG
CCCACCCCAACTTGTTTATTGCAGCTTATAATGGTTACAAATAAAGCAATAGCATCACAAATTTCACAAA
TAAAGCATTTTTTTCACTGCATTCTAGTTGTGGTTTGTCCAAACTCATCAATGTATCTTATCATGTCTGT
ATACCGTCGACCTCTAGCTAGAGCTTGGCGTAATCATGGTCATAGCTGTTTCCTGTGTGAAATTGTTATC
CGCTCACAATTCCACACAACATACGAGCCGGAAGCATAAAGTGTAAAGCCTGGGGTGCCTAATGAGTGAG
CTAACTCACATTAATTGCGTTGCGCTCACTGCCCGCTTTCCAGTCGGGAAACCTGTCGTGCCAGCTGCAT
TAATGAATCGGCCAACGCGCGGGGAGAGGCGGTTTGCGTATTGGGCGCTCTTCCGCTTCCTCGCTCACTG
ACTCGCTGCGCTCGGTCGTTCGGCTGCGGCGAGCGGTATCAGCTCACTCAAAGGCGGTAATACGGTTATC
CACAGAATCAGGGGATAACGCAGGAAAGAACATGTGAGCAAAAGGCCAGCAAAAGGCCAGGAACCGTAAA
AAGGCCGCGTTGCTGGCGTTTTTCCATAGGCTCCGCCCCCCTGACGAGCATCACAAAAATCGACGCTCAA
GTCAGAGGTGGCGAAACCCGACAGGACTATAAAGATACCAGGCGTTTCCCCCTGGAAGCTCCCTCGTGCG
CTCTCCTGTTCCGACCCTGCCGCTTACCGGATACCTGTCCGCCTTTCTCCCTTCGGGAAGCGTGGCGCTT
TCTCAATGCTCACGCTGTAGGTATCTCAGTTCGGTGTAGGTCGTTCGCTCCAAGCTGGGCTGTGTGCACG
AACCCCCCGTTCAGCCCGACCGCTGCGCCTTATCCGGTAACTATCGTCTTGAGTCCAACCCGGTAAGACA
CGACTTATCGCCACTGGCAGCAGCCACTGGTAACAGGATTAGCAGAGCGAGGTATGTAGGCGGTGCTACA
GAGTTCTTGAAGTGGTGGCCTAACTACGGCTACACTAGAAGGACAGTATTTGGTATCTGCGCTCTGCTGA
AGCCAGTTACCTTCGGAAAAAGAGTTGGTAGCTCTTGATCCGGCAAACAAACCACCGCTGGTAGCGGTGG
TTTTTTTGTTTGCAAGCAGCAGATTACGCGCAGAAAAAAAGGATCTCAAGAAGATCCTTTGATCTTTTCT
ACGGGGTCTGACGCTCAGTGGAACGAAAACTCACGTTAAGGGATTTTGGTCATGAGATTATCAAAAAGGA
TCTTCACCTAGATCCTTTTAAATTAAAAATGAAGTTTTAAATCAATCTAAAGTATATATGAGTAAACTTG
GTCTGACAGTTACCAATGCTTAATCAGTGAGGCACCTATCTCAGCGATCTGTCTATTTCGTTCATCCATA
GTTGCCTGACTCCCCGTCGTGTAGATAACTACGATACGGGAGGGCTTACCATCTGGCCCCAGTGCTGCAA
TGATACCGCGAGACCCACGCTCACCGGCTCCAGATTTATCAGCAATAAACCAGCCAGCCGGAAGGGCCGA
GCGCAGAAGTGGTCCTGCAACTTTATCCGCCTCCATCCAGTCTATTAATTGTTGCCGGGAAGCTAGAGTA
AGTAGTTCGCCAGTTAATAGTTTGCGCAACGTTGTTGCCATTGCTACAGGCATCGTGGTGTCACGCTCGT
CGTTTGGTATGGCTTCATTCAGCTCCGGTTCCCAACGATCAAGGCGAGTTACATGATCCCCCATGTTGTG
CAAAAAAGCGGTTAGCTCCTTCGGTCCTCCGATCGTTGTCAGAAGTAAGTTGGCCGCAGTGTTATCACTC
ATGGTTATGGCAGCACTGCATAATTCTCTTACTGTCATGCCATCCGTAAGATGCTTTTCTGTGACTGGTG
AGTACTCAACCAAGTCATTCTGAGAATAGTGTATGCGGCGACCGAGTTGCTCTTGCCCGGCGTCAATACG
GGATAATACCGCGCCACATAGCAGAACTTTAAAAGTGCTCATCATTGGAAAACGTTCTTCGGGGCGAAAA
CTCTCAAGGATCTTACCGCTGTTGAGATCCAGTTCGATGTAACCCACTCGTGCACCCAACTGATCTTCAG
CATCTTTTACTTTCACCAGCGTTTCTGGGTGAGCAAAAACAGGAAGGCAAAATGCCGCAAAAAAGGGAAT
AAGGGCGACACGGAAATGTTGAATACTCATACTCTTCCTTTTTCAATATTATTGAAGCATTTATCAGGGT
TATTGTCTCATGAGCGGATACATATTTGAATGTATTTAGAAAAATAAACAAATAGGGGTTCCGCGCACAT
TTCCCCGAAAAGTGCCACCTGACGTC
Features (pLannotate 1.2.2; 23 found; start..end, strand, type, name):
     36..80      -  misc_feature   bom (fragment): basis of mobility region from pBR322
    235..614     +  enhancer       CMV enhancer: human cytomegalovirus immediate early enhancer
    615..818     +  promoter       CMV promoter: human cytomegalovirus (CMV) immediate early promoter
    814..847     +  LTR            5' LTR (truncated) (fragment): truncated 5' long terminal repeat (LTR) from HIV-1
    863..881     +  promoter       T7 promoter: promoter for bacteriophage T7 RNA polymerase
    911..935     +  protein_bind   attB1: mutant version of attB; recombination site for the Gateway® BP reaction BP Clonase™
    965..2038    +  CDS            POLS_JAEVJ (fragment): Experimental evidence at protein level: Swiss-Prot protein existence level 1. [Non-structural protein 1']: May play a role in neuroinvasiveness. From Japanese encephalitis virus (strain Jaoars982) (JEV).
   2034..2058    -  protein_bind   attB2: mutant version of attB; recombination site for the Gateway® BP reaction BP Clonase™
   2084..2125    +  CDS            V5 tag: epitope tag from simian virus 5
   2209..2257    +  polyA_signal   HSV TK poly(A) signal: herpes simplex virus thymidine kinase polyadenylation signal (Cole and Stacy, 1985)
   2348..2364    -  polyA_signal   bGH poly(A) signal (fragment): bovine growth hormone polyadenylation signal
   2459..2887    +  rep_origin     f1 ori (sequence partly withheld): f1 bacteriophage origin of replication; arrow indicates direction of (+) strand synthesis
   2901..3230    +  promoter       SV40 promoter: SV40 enhancer and early promoter
   3297..4088    +  CDS            neo: KKA2_KLEPN - Also known as kan, nptII. Experimental evidence at protein level: Swiss-Prot protein existence level 1. Resistance to kanamycin, neomycin, paromomycin, ribostamycin, butirosin and gentamicin B. From Klebsiella pneumoniae.
   4114..4272    +  CDS            ble (fragment): BLE_KLEPN - Experimental evidence at protein level: Swiss-Prot protein existence level 1. Binding protein with a strong affinity to the bleomycin family of antibiotics. Binds to CL990; an antimitotic-antibiotic compound. From Klebsiella pneumoniae.
   4267..4388    +  polyA_signal   SV40 poly(A) signal: SV40 polyadenylation signal
   4461..4477    -  protein_bind   lac operator: The lac repressor binds to the lac operator to inhibit transcription in E. coli. This inhibition can be relieved by adding lactose or isopropyl-β-D-thiogalactopyranoside (IPTG). lac repressor encoded by lacI
   4485..4515    -  promoter       lac promoter: promoter for the E. coli lac operon
   4530..4551    -  protein_bind   CAP binding site: CAP binding activates transcription in the presence of cAMP. E. coli catabolite activator protein
   4564..4656    -  CDS            lacI (fragment): lac repressor; lacI; The lac repressor binds to the lac operator to inhibit transcription in E. coli. This inhibition can be relieved by adding lactose or isopropyl-β-D-thiogalactopyranoside (IPTG).
   4839..5427    -  rep_origin     ori: high-copy-number ColE1/pMB1/pBR322/pUC origin of replication
   5598..6458    -  CDS            AmpR: β-lactamase; bla; confers resistance to ampicillin, carbenicillin, and related antibiotics
   6459..6563    -  promoter       AmpR promoter: bla
