>Addgene plasmid #120824 | pcDNA3.2/NS1 | addgene full sequence | sequence record 234621 | Addgene NGS Result
GACATTGATTATTGACTAGTTATTAATAGTAATCAATTACGGGGTCATTAGTTCATAGCCCATATATGGA
GTTCCGCGTTACATAACTTACGGTAAATGGCCCGCCTGGCTGACCGCCCAACGACCCCCGCCCATTGACG
TCAATAATGACGTATGTTCCCATAGTAACGCCAATAGGGACTTTCCATTGACGTCAATGGGTGGAGTATT
TACGGTAAACTGCCCACTTGGCAGTACATCAAGTGTATCATATGCCAAGTACGCCCCCTATTGACGTCAA
TGACGGTAAATGGCCCGCCTGGCATTATGCCCAGTACATGACCTTATGGGACTTTCCTACTTGGCAGTAC
ATCTACGTATTAGTCATCGCTATTACCATGGTGATGCGGTTTTGGCAGTACATCAATGGGCGTGGATAGC
GGTTTGACTCACGGGGATTTCCAAGTCTCCACCCCATTGACGTCAATGGGAGTTTGTTTTGGCACCAAAA
TCAACGGGACTTTCCAAAATGTCGTAACAACTCCGCCCCATTGACGCAAATGGGCGGTAGGCGTGTACGG
TGGGAGGTCTATATAAGCAGAGCTCTCTGGCTAACTAGAGAACCCACTGCTTACTGGCTTATCGAAATTA
ATACGACTCACTATAGGGAGACCCAAGCTGGCTAGTTAAGCTATCAACAAGTTTGTACAAAAAAGCAGGC
TCCGAATTCGCCCTTAGGAGGACAGCTATGGATGTGGGGTGCTCGGTGGACTTCTCAAAGAAGGAGACGA
GATGCGGTACAGGGGTGTTCGTCTATAACGACGTTGAAGCCTGGAGGGACAGGTACAAGTACCATCCTGA
CTCCCCCCGTAGATTGGCAGCAGCAGTCAAGCAAGCCTGGGAAGATGGTATCTGCGGGATCTCCTCTGTT
TCAAGAATGGAGAACATCATGTGGAGATCAGTAGAAGGGGAGCTCAACGCAATCTTGGAAGAGAATGGAG
TTCAACTGACGGTCGTTGTGGGATCTGTAAAAAACCCCATGTGGAGAGGTCCACAGAGATTGCCCGTGCC
TGTGAACGAGCTGCCCCACGGCTGGAAGGCTTGGGGGAAATCGTACTTCGTCAGAGCAGCAAAGACAAAT
AACAGCTTTGTCGTGGATGGTGACACACTGAAGGAATGCCCACTCGAACATAGAGCATGGAACAGCTTTC
TTGTGGAGGATCATGGGTTCGGGGTATTTCACACTAGTGTCTGGCTCAAGGTTAGAGAAGATTATTCATT
AGAGTGTGATCCAGCCGTTATTGGAACAGCTGTTAAGGGGAAGGAGGCTGTACACAGTGATCTAGGCTAC
TGGATTGAGAGTGAGAAGAATGACACATGGAGGCTGAAGAGGGCCCATCTAATCGAGATGAAAACATGTG
AATGGCCAAAGTCCCACACATTGTGGGCAGATGGAATAGAAGAGAGTGATCTGATCATTCCCAAGTCTTT
AGCTGGGCCACTCAGCCATCACAATACCAGAGAGGGCTACAGGACCCAAATGAAAGGGCCATGGCACAGT
GAAGAGCTTGAAATTCGGTTTGAGGAATGCCCGGGCACTAAGGTCCACGTGGAGGAAACATGTGGAACAA
GAGGACCATCTCTGAGATCAACCACTGCAAGCGGAAGGGTGATCGAGGAATGGTGCTGCAGGGAGTGCAC
AATGCCCCCACTGTCGTTCCGGGCTAAAGATGGCTGTTGGTATGGAATGGAGATAAGGCCCAGGAAAGAA
CCAGAAAGCAACTTAGTAAGGTCAGTGGTGACTGCAAAGGGCGAATTCGACCCAGCTTTCTTGTACAAAG
TGGTTGATCTAGAGGGCCCGCGGTTCGAAGGTAAGCCTATCCCTAACCCTCTCCTCGGTCTCGATTCTAC
GCGTACCGGTTAGTAATGAGTTTAAACGGGGGAGGCTAACTGAAACACGGAAGGAGACAATACCGGAAGG
AACCCGCGCTATGACGGCAATAAAAAGACAGAATAAAACGCACGGGTGTTGGGTCGTTTGTTCATAAACG
CGGGGTTCGGTCCCAGGGCTGGCACTCTGTCGATACCCCACCGAGACCCCATTGGGGCCAATACGCCCGC
GTTTCTTCCTTTTCCCCACCCCACCCCCCAAGTTCGGGTGAAGGCCCAGGGCTCGCAGCCAACGTCGGGG
CGGCAGGCCCTGCCATAGCAGATCTGCGCAGCTGGGGCTCTAGGGGGTATCCCC
[124 nt withheld, positions 2225-2348]
C
[91 nt withheld, positions 2350-2440]
A
[49 nt withheld, positions 2442-2490]
CCTTTGACGTTGGAGTCCACGTTCTTT
[37 nt withheld, positions 2518-2554]
ACCCTATCTCGGTCTATTCTTTTGATTTATAAGGGATTTTGCCGATTTCGGCCTATTGGTTAAAAAATGA
GCTGATTTAACAAAAATTTAACGCGAATTAATTCTGTGGAATGTGTGTCAGTTAGGGTGTGGAAAGTCCC
CAGGCTCCCCAGCAGGCAGAAGTATGCAAAGCATGCATCTCAATTAGTCAGCAACCAGGTGTGGAAAGTC
CCCAGGCTCCCCAGCAGGCAGAAGTATGCAAAGCATGCATCTCAATTAGTCAGCAACCATAGTCCCGCCC
CTAACTCCGCCCATCCCGCCCCTAACTCCGCCCAGTTCCGCCCATTCTCCGCCCCATGGCTGACTAATTT
TTTTTATTTATGCAGAGGCCGAGGCCGCCTCTGCCTCTGAGCTATTCCAGAAGTAGTGAGGAGGCTTTTT
TGGAGGCCTAGGCTTTTGCAAAAAGCTCCCGGGAGCTTGTATATCCATTTTCGGATCTGATCAAGAGACA
GGATGAGGATCGTTTCGCATGATTGAACAAGATGGATTGCACGCAGGTTCTCCGGCCGCTTGGGTGGAGA
GGCTATTCGGCTATGACTGGGCACAACAGACAATCGGCTGCTCTGATGCCGCCGTGTTCCGGCTGTCAGC
GCAGGGGCGCCCGGTTCTTTTTGTCAAGACCGACCTGTCCGGTGCCCTGAATGAACTGCAGGACGAGGCA
GCGCGGCTATCGTGGCTGGCCACGACGGGCGTTCCTTGCGCAGCTGTGCTCGACGTTGTCACTGAAGCGG
GAAGGGACTGGCTGCTATTGGGCGAAGTGCCGGGGCAGGATCTCCTGTCATCTCACCTTGCTCCTGCCGA
GAAAGTATCCATCATGGCTGATGCAATGCGGCGGCTGCATACGCTTGATCCGGCTACCTGCCCATTCGAC
CACCAAGCGAAACATCGCATCGAGCGAGCACGTACTCGGATGGAAGCCGGTCTTGTCGATCAGGATGATC
TGGACGAAGAGCATCAGGGGCTCGCGCCAGCCGAACTGTTCGCCAGGCTCAAGGCGCGCATGCCCGACGG
CGAGGATCTCGTCGTGACCCATGGCGATGCCTGCTTGCCGAATATCATGGTGGAAAATGGCCGCTTTTCT
GGATTCATCGACTGTGGCCGGCTGGGTGTGGCGGACCGCTATCAGGACATAGCGTTGGCTACCCGTGATA
TTGCTGAAGAGCTTGGCGGCGAATGGGCTGACCGCTTCCTCGTGCTTTACGGTATCGCCGCTCCCGATTC
GCAGCGCATCGCCTTCTATCGCCTTCTTGACGAGTTCTTCTGAGCGGGACTCTGGGGTTCGCGAAATGAC
CGACCAAGCGACGCCCAACCTGCCATCACGAGATTTCGATTCCACCGCCGCCTTCTATGAAAGGTTGGGC
TTCGGAATCGTTTTCCGGGACGCCGGCTGGATGATCCTCCAGCGCGGGGATCTCATGCTGGAGTTCTTCG
CCCACCCCAACTTGTTTATTGCAGCTTATAATGGTTACAAATAAAGCAATAGCATCACAAATTTCACAAA
TAAAGCATTTTTTTCACTGCATTCTAGTTGTGGTTTGTCCAAACTCATCAATGTATCTTATCATGTCTGT
ATACCGTCGACCTCTAGCTAGAGCTTGGCGTAATCATGGTCATAGCTGTTTCCTGTGTGAAATTGTTATC
CGCTCACAATTCCACACAACATACGAGCCGGAAGCATAAAGTGTAAAGCCTGGGGTGCCTAATGAGTGAG
CTAACTCACATTAATTGCGTTGCGCTCACTGCCCGCTTTCCAGTCGGGAAACCTGTCGTGCCAGCTGCAT
TAATGAATCGGCCAACGCGCGGGGAGAGGCGGTTTGCGTATTGGGCGCTCTTCCGCTTCCTCGCTCACTG
ACTCGCTGCGCTCGGTCGTTCGGCTGCGGCGAGCGGTATCAGCTCACTCAAAGGCGGTAATACGGTTATC
CACAGAATCAGGGGATAACGCAGGAAAGAACATGTGAGCAAAAGGCCAGCAAAAGGCCAGGAACCGTAAA
AAGGCCGCGTTGCTGGCGTTTTTCCATAGGCTCCGCCCCCCTGACGAGCATCACAAAAATCGACGCTCAA
GTCAGAGGTGGCGAAACCCGACAGGACTATAAAGATACCAGGCGTTTCCCCCTGGAAGCTCCCTCGTGCG
CTCTCCTGTTCCGACCCTGCCGCTTACCGGATACCTGTCCGCCTTTCTCCCTTCGGGAAGCGTGGCGCTT
TCTCATAGCTCACGCTGTAGGTATCTCAGTTCGGTGTAGGTCGTTCGCTCCAAGCTGGGCTGTGTGCACG
AACCCCCCGTTCAGCCCGACCGCTGCGCCTTATCCGGTAACTATCGTCTTGAGTCCAACCCGGTAAGACA
CGACTTATCGCCACTGGCAGCAGCCACTGGTAACAGGATTAGCAGAGCGAGGTATGTAGGCGGTGCTACA
GAGTTCTTGAAGTGGTGGCCTAACTACGGCTACACTAGAAGAACAGTATTTGGTATCTGCGCTCTGCTGA
AGCCAGTTACCTTCGGAAAAAGAGTTGGTAGCTCTTGATCCGGCAAACAAACCACCGCTGGTAGCGGTGG
TTTTTTTGTTTGCAAGCAGCAGATTACGCGCAGAAAAAAAGGATCTCAAGAAGATCCTTTGATCTTTTCT
ACGGGGTCTGACGCTCAGTGGAACGAAAACTCACGTTAAGGGATTTTGGTCATGAGATTATCAAAAAGGA
TCTTCACCTAGATCCTTTTAAATTAAAAATGAAGTTTTAAATCAATCTAAAGTATATATGAGTAAACTTG
GTCTGACAGTTACCAATGCTTAATCAGTGAGGCACCTATCTCAGCGATCTGTCTATTTCGTTCATCCATA
GTTGCCTGACTCCCCGTCGTGTAGATAACTACGATACGGGAGGGCTTACCATCTGGCCCCAGTGCTGCAA
TGATACCGCGAGACCCACGCTCACCGGCTCCAGATTTATCAGCAATAAACCAGCCAGCCGGAAGGGCCGA
GCGCAGAAGTGGTCCTGCAACTTTATCCGCCTCCATCCAGTCTATTAATTGTTGCCGGGAAGCTAGAGTA
AGTAGTTCGCCAGTTAATAGTTTGCGCAACGTTGTTGCCATTGCTACAGGCATCGTGGTGTCACGCTCGT
CGTTTGGTATGGCTTCATTCAGCTCCGGTTCCCAACGATCAAGGCGAGTTACATGATCCCCCATGTTGTG
CAAAAAAGCGGTTAGCTCCTTCGGTCCTCCGATCGTTGTCAGAAGTAAGTTGGCCGCAGTGTTATCACTC
ATGGTTATGGCAGCACTGCATAATTCTCTTACTGTCATGCCATCCGTAAGATGCTTTTCTGTGACTGGTG
AGTACTCAACCAAGTCATTCTGAGAATAGTGTATGCGGCGACCGAGTTGCTCTTGCCCGGCGTCAATACG
GGATAATACCGCGCCACATAGCAGAACTTTAAAAGTGCTCATCATTGGAAAACGTTCTTCGGGGCGAAAA
CTCTCAAGGATCTTACCGCTGTTGAGATCCAGTTCGATGTAACCCACTCGTGCACCCAACTGATCTTCAG
CATCTTTTACTTTCACCAGCGTTTCTGGGTGAGCAAAAACAGGAAGGCAAAATGCCGCAAAAAAGGGAAT
AAGGGCGACACGGAAATGTTGAATACTCATACTCTTCCTTTTTCAATATTATTGAAGCATTTATCAGGGT
TATTGTCTCATGAGCGGATACATATTTGAATGTATTTAGAAAAATAAACAAATAGGGGTTCCGCGCACAT
TTCCCCGAAAAGTGCCACCTGACGTCGACGGATCGGGAGATCTCCCGATCCCCTATGGTGCACTCTCAGT
ACAATCTGCTCTGATGCCGCATAGTTAAGCCAGTATCTGCTCCCTGCTTGTGTGTTGGAGGTCGCTGAGT
AGTGCGCGAGCAAAATTTAAGCTACAACAAGGCAAGGCTTGACCGACAATTGCATGAAGAATCTGCTTAG
GGTTAGGCGTTTTGCGCTGCTTCGCGATGTACGGGCCAGATATACGCGTT
Features (pLannotate 1.2.2; 23 found; start..end, strand, type, name):
      1..380     +  enhancer       CMV enhancer: human cytomegalovirus immediate early enhancer
    381..584     +  promoter       CMV promoter: human cytomegalovirus (CMV) immediate early promoter
    580..613     +  LTR            5' LTR (truncated) (fragment): truncated 5' long terminal repeat (LTR) from HIV-1
    629..647     +  promoter       T7 promoter: promoter for bacteriophage T7 RNA polymerase
    677..701     +  protein_bind   attB1: mutant version of attB; recombination site for the Gateway® BP reaction BP Clonase™
    731..1804    +  CDS            POLS_JAEVJ (fragment): Experimental evidence at protein level: Swiss-Prot protein existence level 1. [Non-structural protein 1']: May play a role in neuroinvasiveness. From Japanese encephalitis virus (strain Jaoars982) (JEV).
   1800..1824    -  protein_bind   attB2: mutant version of attB; recombination site for the Gateway® BP reaction BP Clonase™
   1850..1891    +  CDS            V5 tag: epitope tag from simian virus 5
   1975..2023    +  polyA_signal   HSV TK poly(A) signal: herpes simplex virus thymidine kinase polyadenylation signal (Cole and Stacy, 1985)
   2114..2130    -  polyA_signal   bGH poly(A) signal (fragment): bovine growth hormone polyadenylation signal
   2225..2653    +  rep_origin     f1 ori (sequence partly withheld): f1 bacteriophage origin of replication; arrow indicates direction of (+) strand synthesis
   2667..2996    +  promoter       SV40 promoter: SV40 enhancer and early promoter
   3063..3854    +  CDS            neo: KKA2_KLEPN - Also known as kan, nptII. Experimental evidence at protein level: Swiss-Prot protein existence level 1. Resistance to kanamycin, neomycin, paromomycin, ribostamycin, butirosin and gentamicin B. From Klebsiella pneumoniae.
   3880..4038    +  CDS            ble (fragment): BLE_KLEPN - Experimental evidence at protein level: Swiss-Prot protein existence level 1. Binding protein with a strong affinity to the bleomycin family of antibiotics. Binds to CL990; an antimitotic-antibiotic compound. From Klebsiella pneumoniae.
   4033..4154    +  polyA_signal   SV40 poly(A) signal: SV40 polyadenylation signal
   4227..4243    -  protein_bind   lac operator: The lac repressor binds to the lac operator to inhibit transcription in E. coli. This inhibition can be relieved by adding lactose or isopropyl-β-D-thiogalactopyranoside (IPTG). lac repressor encoded by lacI
   4251..4281    -  promoter       lac promoter: promoter for the E. coli lac operon
   4296..4317    -  protein_bind   CAP binding site: CAP binding activates transcription in the presence of cAMP. E. coli catabolite activator protein
   4330..4422    -  CDS            lacI (fragment): lac repressor; lacI; The lac repressor binds to the lac operator to inhibit transcription in E. coli. This inhibition can be relieved by adding lactose or isopropyl-β-D-thiogalactopyranoside (IPTG).
   4605..5193    -  rep_origin     ori: high-copy-number ColE1/pMB1/pBR322/pUC origin of replication
   5364..6224    -  CDS            AmpR: β-lactamase; bla; confers resistance to ampicillin, carbenicillin, and related antibiotics
   6225..6329    -  promoter       AmpR promoter: bla
   6388..6440    -  misc_feature   bom (fragment): basis of mobility region from pBR322
