[The description below was written by a language model from this plasmid's Addgene catalogue record and pLannotate feature annotations shown in this document.]
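Description:
pcDNA3.2/NS1 is a mammalian expression plasmid built on the Invitrogen pcDNA3.2 Gateway backbone and carrying the non-structural protein 1 (NS1) coding sequence of Zika virus. It is 6,594 bp in both the depositor and the sequencing-derived records, which show the same features in the same order and differ only in their start coordinate. In bacteria it replicates from a high-copy ColE1/pUC-type origin and is selected through the β-lactamase (AmpR) gene with ampicillin. An f1 origin is also present, which allows single-stranded DNA production.

The NS1 open reading frame sits between attB1 and attB2 sites, the scars left by Gateway recombination. It is transcribed from the human cytomegalovirus immediate early enhancer and promoter. A T7 promoter lies just upstream of attB1 and could serve for in vitro transcription. Downstream of attB2, the backbone provides a V5 epitope fused to the C terminus of NS1 for detection with anti-V5 antibodies, followed by the HSV thymidine kinase polyadenylation signal. The automated annotation labels the insert as a fragment of the Japanese encephalitis virus polyprotein (NS1'). This most likely reflects homology among flavivirus NS1 proteins, as the catalogue entry identifies the insert as ZIKV NS1. The short hits to an HIV-1 LTR, the bGH poly(A) signal, ble and lacI are fragments and probably incidental matches to backbone sequence.

A separate cassette, consisting of the SV40 early promoter, the neomycin phosphotransferase gene and the SV40 poly(A) signal, permits G418 selection of stably transfected mammalian cells. The stated purpose is ectopic expression of a Zika virus protein, and the associated study examined innate immune sensing of the virus and viral antagonism of type I interferon.
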