Addgene plasmid #120824: pcDNA3.2/NS1
Purpose: Ectopic expression of ZIKV protein
Depositing lab: Jan Rehwinkel. Publication: Infection with a Brazilian isolate of Zika virus generates RIG-I stimulatory RNA and the viral NS5 protein blocks type I IFN induction and signaling. Hertzog J, Dias Junior AG, Rigby RE, Donald CL, Mayer A, Sezgin E, Song C, Jin B, Hublitz P, Eggeling C, Kohl A, Rehwinkel J. Eur J Immunol. 2018 Mar 23. doi: 10.1002/eji.201847483. PubMed 29572905.
Backbone
  Vector backbone: pcDNA3.2
  Backbone manufacturer: Invitrogen
  Backbone size w/o insert (bp): 5535
  Vector type: Mammalian Expression
Growth in bacteria
  Bacterial resistance: Ampicillin, 100 μg/mL
  Growth temperature: 37°C
  Growth strain: DH5alpha
  Copy number: High Copy
Gene/Insert
  Gene/Insert name: NS1 ZIKV
  Promoter: CMV
  Tag / fusion protein: V5 (C terminal on backbone)
  Cloning method: Gateway Cloning
Terms and licenses: Academic/Nonprofit Terms; Industry Terms: Not Available to Industry
How to cite: pcDNA3.2/NS1 was a gift from Jan Rehwinkel (Addgene plasmid # 120824 ; http://n2t.net/addgene:120824 ; RRID:Addgene_120824)
